LOCUS       Exported 7184 bp ds-DNA circular SYN 13-MAY-2021
DEFINITION  MoClo Level 1 luciferase reporter.
ACCESSION   .
VERSION     .
KEYWORDS    pEPYC1CB0467
SOURCE      synthetic DNA construct
  ORGANISM  synthetic DNA construct
REFERENCE   1 (bases 1 to 7184)
  AUTHORS   Cai YM, Kallam K, Tidd H, Gendarini G, Salzman A, Patron NJ
  TITLE     Rational design of minimal synthetic promoters for plants.
  JOURNAL   Nucleic Acids Res. 2020 Aug 28. pii: 5897334. doi:
            10.1093/nar/gkaa682.
  PUBMED    32856047
REFERENCE   2 (bases 1 to 7184)
  AUTHORS   .
  TITLE     Direct Submission
  JOURNAL   Exported May 13, 2021 from SnapGene Server 1.1.58
            http://www.snapgene.com
FEATURES             Location/Qualifiers
     source          1..7184
                     /organism="synthetic DNA construct"
                     /mol_type="other DNA"
     misc_feature    42..66
                     /label=RB T-DNA repeat
                     /note="right border repeat from nopaline C58 T-DNA"
     CDS             complement(222..1370)
                     /codon_start=1
                     /product="trans-acting replication protein that binds to
                     and activates oriV"
                     /label=trfA
                     /translation="MNRTFDRKAYRQELIDAGFSAEDAETIASRTVMRAPRETFQSVGS
                     MVQQATAKIERDSVQLAPPALPAPSAAVERSRRLEQEAAGLAKSMTIDTRGTMTTKKRK
                     TAGEDLAKQVSEAKQAALLKHTKQQIKEMQLSLFDIAPWPDTMRAMPNDTARSALFTTR
                     NKKIPREALQNKVIFHVNKDVKITYTGVELRADDDELVWQQVLEYAKRTPIGEPITFTF
                     YELCQDLGWSINGRYYTKAEECLSRLQATAMGFTSDRVGHLESVSLLHRFRVLDRGKKT
                     SRCQVLIDEEIVVLFAGDHYTKFIWEKYRKLSPTARRMFDYFSSHREPYPLKLETFRLM
                     CGSDSTRVKKWREQVGEACEELRGSGLVEHAWVNDDLVHCKR"
     rep_origin      complement(1706..2294)
                     /direction=LEFT
                     /label=ori
                     /note="high-copy-number ColE1/pMB1/pBR322/pUC origin of
                     replication"
     primer_bind     complement(1786..1805)
                     /label=pBR322ori-F
                     /note="pBR322 origin, forward primer"
     CDS             complement(2465..3325)
                     /codon_start=1
                     /gene="bla"
                     /product="beta-lactamase"
                     /label=AmpR
                     /note="confers resistance to ampicillin, carbenicillin, and
                     related antibiotics"
                     /translation="MSIQHFRVALIPFFAAFCLPVFAHPETLVKVKDAEDQLGARVGYI
                     ELDLNSGKILESFRPEERFPMMSTFKVLLCGAVLSRIDAGQEQLGRRIHYSQNDLVEYS
                     PVTEKHLTDGMTVRELCSAAITMSDNTAANLLLTTIGGPKELTAFLHNMGDHVTRLDRW
                     EPELNEAIPNDERDTTMPVAMATTLRKLLTGELLTLASRQQLIDWMEADKVAGPLLRSA
                     LPAGWFIADKSGAGERGSRGIIAALGPDGKPSRIVVIYTTGSQATMDERNRQIAEIGAS
                     LIKHW"
     primer_bind     3088..3107
                     /label=Amp-R
                     /note="Ampicillin resistance gene, reverse primer"
     promoter        complement(3326..3430)
                     /gene="bla"
                     /label=AmpR promoter
     rep_origin      3517..4148
                     /label=oriV
                     /note="incP origin of replication"
     misc_feature    4240..4264
                     /label=LB T-DNA repeat
                     /note="left border repeat from nopaline C58 T-DNA"
     misc_feature    4666..4721
                     /label=TMV Omega
                     /note="translational enhancer from the tobacco mosaic virus
                     5'-leader sequence (Gallie et al., 1988)"
     CDS             4723..6372
                     /codon_start=1
                     /gene="luc+"
                     /product="firefly luciferase"
                     /label=luciferase
                     /note="enhanced luc+ version of the luciferase gene"
                     /translation="MEDAKNIKKGPAPFYPLEDGTAGEQLHKAMKRYALVPGTIAFTDA
                     HIEVDITYAEYFEMSVRLAEAMKRYGLNTNHRIVVCSENSLQFFMPVLGALFIGVAVAP
                     ANDIYNERELLNSMGISQPTVVFVSKKGLQKILNVQKKLPIIQKIIIMDSKTDYQGFQS
                     MYTFVTSHLPPGFNEYDFVPESFDRDKTIALIMNSSGSTGLPKGVALPHRTACVRFSHA
                     RDPIFGNQIIPDTAILSVVPFHHGFGMFTTLGYLICGFRVVLMYRFEEELFLRSLQDYK
                     IQSALLVPTLFSFFAKSTLIDKYDLSNLHEIASGGAPLSKEVGEAVAKRFHLPGIRQGY
                     GLTETTSAILITPEGDDKPGAVGKVVPFFEAKVVDLDTGKTLGVNQRGELCVRGPMIMS
                     GYVNNPEATNALIDKDGWLHSGDIAYWDEDEHFFIVDRLKSLIKYKGYQVAPAELESIL
                     LQHPNIFDAGVAGLPDDDAGELPAAVVVLEHGKTMTEKEIVDYVASQVTTAKKLRGGVV
                     FVDEVPKGLTGKLDARKIREILIKAKKGGKIAV"
     primer_bind     complement(4789..4807)
                     /label=LucNrev
                     /note="Firefly luciferase, reverse primer"
     CDS             6436..6459
                     /codon_start=1
                     /product="FLAG(R) epitope tag, followed by an enterokinase
                     cleavage site"
                     /label=FLAG
                     /translation="DYKDDDDK"
     terminator      6470..7177
                     /label=OCS terminator
                     /note="octopine synthase terminator"
ORIGIN
        1 gcaattgtct tctgcacgaa gtggtttaaa ctatcagtgt ttgacaggat atattggcgg
       61 gtaaacctaa gagaaaagag cgtttattag aataatcgga tatttaaaag ggcgtgaaaa
      121 ggtttatccg ttcgtccatt tgtatgtgca tgccaaccac agggttcccc agatcaggcg
      181 ctggctgctg aacccccagc cggaactgac cccacaaggc cctagcgttt gcaatgcacc
      241 aggtcatcat tgacccaggc gtgttccacc aggccgctgc ctcgcaactc ttcgcaggct
      301 tcgccgacct gctcgcgcca cttcttcacg cgggtggaat ccgatccgca catgaggcgg
      361 aaggtttcca gcttgagcgg gtacggctcc cggtgcgagc tgaaatagtc gaacatccgt
      421 cgggccgtcg gcgacagctt gcggtacttc tcccatatga atttcgtgta gtggtcgcca
      481 gcaaacagca cgacgatttc ctcgtcgatc aggacctggc aacgggacgt tttcttgcca
      541 cggtccagga cgcggaagcg gtgcagcagc gacaccgatt ccaggtgccc aacgcggtcg
      601 gacgtgaagc ccatcgccgt cgcctgtagg cgcgacaggc attcctcggc cttcgtgtaa
      661 taccggccat tgatcgacca gcccaggtcc tggcaaagct cgtagaacgt gaaggtgatc
      721 ggctcgccga taggggtgcg cttcgcgtac tccaacacct gctgccacac cagttcgtca
      781 tcgtcggccc gcagctcgac gccggtgtag gtgatcttca cgtccttgtt gacgtggaaa
      841 atgaccttgt tttgcagcgc ctcgcgcggg attttcttgt tgcgcgtggt gaacagggca
      901 gagcgggccg tgtcgtttgg catcgctcgc atcgtgtccg gccacggcgc aatatcgaac
      961 aaggaaagct gcatttcctt gatctgctgc ttcgtgtgtt tcagcaacgc ggcctgcttg
     1021 gcctcgctga cctgttttgc caggtcctcg ccggcggttt ttcgcttctt ggtcgtcata
     1081 gttcctcgcg tgtcgatggt catcgacttc gccaaacctg ccgcctcctg ttcaagacga
     1141 cgcgaacgct ccacggcggc cgatggcgcg ggcagggcag ggggagccag ttgcacgctg
     1201 tcgcgctcga tcttggccgt agcttgctgg accatcgagc cgacggactg gaaggtttcg
     1261 cggggcgcac gcatgacggt gcggcttgcg atggtttcgg catcctcggc ggaaaacccc
     1321 gcgtcgatca gttcttgcct gtatgccttc cggtcaaacg tccgattcat tcaccctcct
     1381 tgcgggattg ccccgactca cgccggggca atgtgccctt attcctgatt tgacccgcct
     1441 ggtgccttgg tgtccagata atccacctta tcggcaatga agtcggtccc gtagaccgtc
     1501 tggccgtcct tctcgtactt ggtattccga atcttgccct gcacgaatac cagcgacccc
     1561 ttgcccaaat acttgccgtg ggcctcggcc tgagagccaa aacacttgat gcggaagaag
     1621 tcggtgcgct cctgcttgtc gccggcatcg ttgcgccaca tctaggatct gccaggaacc
     1681 gtaaaaaggc cgcgttgctg gcgtttttcc ataggctccg cccccctgac gagcatcaca
     1741 aaaatcgacg ctcaagtcag aggtggcgaa acccgacagg actataaaga taccaggcgt
     1801 ttccccctgg aagctccctc gtgcgctctc ctgttccgac cctgccgctt accggatacc
     1861 tgtccgcctt tctcccttcg ggaagcgtgg cgctttctca tagctcacgc tgtaggtatc
     1921 tcagttcggt gtaggtcgtt cgctccaagc tgggctgtgt gcacgaaccc cccgttcagc
     1981 ccgaccgctg cgccttatcc ggtaactatc gtcttgagtc caacccggta agacacgact
     2041 tatcgccact ggcagcagcc actggtaaca ggattagcag agcgaggtat gtaggcggtg
     2101 ctacagagtt cttgaagtgg tggcctaact acggctacac tagaagaaca gtatttggta
     2161 tctgcgctct gctgaagcca gttaccttcg gaaaaagagt tggtagctct tgatccggca
     2221 aacaaaccac cgctggtagc ggtggttttt ttgtttgcaa gcagcagatt acgcgcagaa
     2281 aaaaaggatc tcaagaagat cctttgatct tttctacggg gtctgacgct cagtggaacg
     2341 aaaactcacg ttaagggatt ttggtcatga gattatcaaa aaggatcttc acctagatcc
     2401 ttttaaatta aaaatgaagt tttaaatcaa tctaaagtat atatgagtaa acttggtctg
     2461 acagttacca atgcttaatc agtgaggcac ctatctcagc gatctgtcta tttcgttcat
     2521 ccatagttgc ctgactcccc gtcgtgtaga taactacgat acgggagggc ttaccatctg
     2581 gccccagtgc tgcaatgata ccgcgagaac cacgctcacc ggctccagat ttatcagcaa
     2641 taaaccagcc agccggaagg gccgagcgca gaagtggtcc tgcaacttta tccgcctcca
     2701 tccagtctat taattgttgc cgggaagcta gagtaagtag ttcgccagtt aatagtttgc
     2761 gcaacgttgt tgccattgct acaggcatcg tggtgtcacg ctcgtcgttt ggtatggctt
     2821 cattcagctc cggttcccaa cgatcaaggc gagttacatg atcccccatg ttgtgcaaaa
     2881 aagcggttag ctccttcggt cctccgatcg ttgtcagaag taagttggcc gcagtgttat
     2941 cactcatggt tatggcagca ctgcataatt ctcttactgt catgccatcc gtaagatgct
     3001 tttctgtgac tggtgagtac tcaaccaagt cattctgaga atagtgtatg cggcgaccga
     3061 gttgctcttg cccggcgtca atacgggata ataccgcgcc acatagcaga actttaaaag
     3121 tgctcatcat tggaaaacgt tcttcggggc gaaaactctc aaggatctta ccgctgttga
     3181 gatccagttc gatgtaaccc actcgtgcac ccaactgatc ttcagcatct tttactttca
     3241 ccagcgtttc tgggtgagca aaaacaggaa ggcaaaatgc cgcaaaaaag ggaataaggg
     3301 cgacacggaa atgttgaata ctcatactct tcctttttca atattattga agcatttatc
     3361 aaggttattg tctcatgagc ggatacatat ttgaatgtat ttagaaaaat aaacaaatag
     3421 gggttccgcg cacgaattgg ccagcgctgc catttttggg gtgaggccgt tcgcggccga
     3481 ggggcgcagc ccctgggggg atgggaggcc cgcgttagcg ggccgggagg gttcgagaag
     3541 ggggggcacc ccccttcggc gtgcgcggtc acgcgcacag ggcgcagccc tggttaaaaa
     3601 caaggtttat aaatattggt ttaaaagcag gttaaaagac aggttagcgg tggccgaaaa
     3661 acgggcggaa acccttgcaa atgctggatt ttctgcctgt ggacagcccc tcaaatgtca
     3721 ataggtgcgc ccctcatctg tcagcactct gcccctcaag tgtcaaggat cgcgcccctc
     3781 atctgtcagt agtcgcgccc ctcaagtgtc aataccgcag ggcacttatc cccaggcttg
     3841 tccacatcat ctgtgggaaa ctcgcgtaaa atcaggcgtt ttcgccgatt tgcgaggctg
     3901 gccagctcca cgtcgccggc cgaaatcgag cctgcccctc atctgtcaac gccgcgccgg
     3961 gtgagtcggc ccctcaagtg tcaacgtccg cccctcatct gtcagtgagg gccaagtttt
     4021 ccgcgaggta tccacaacgc cggcggccgc ggtgtctcgc acacggcttc gacggcgttt
     4081 ctggcgcgtt tgcagggcca tagacggccg ccagcccagc ggcgagggca accagcccgg
     4141 tgagcgtcgc aaaggagatc ctgatctgac tgatgggctg cctgtatcga gtggtgattt
     4201 tgtgccgagc tgccggtcgg ggagctgttg gctggctggt ggcaggatat attgtggtgt
     4261 aaacaaattg acgcttagac aacttaataa cacattgcgg acgtttttaa tgtactgggg
     4321 tggatgcagt gggccccact ctgtgaagac aatgccgaat tcggatccgg agggaggcgt
     4381 gtcgttttag tgaggcagcc acttgtgttc tgcacctcac atgtaggcta tcagctagca
     4441 agtggatagg ttgtctgcac ctcacatgtt ctctctgccg acagtggtcc caaaaaactg
     4501 gtacttgtgt acagggctca aaccattatt gcgtcgcggt aggtcacgac cactatgccc
     4561 aaaaatgtca aagataatca gcttagcaag acctctacct atataaggtt ttgctattca
     4621 ttgaaagcag tagtgactga tttgtatata tactgtattt ttacaacaat taccaacaac
     4681 aacaaacaac aaacaacatt acaattacta tttacaatta caatggagga cgccaaaaac
     4741 ataaagaaag gcccggcgcc attctatccg ctggaagatg gaaccgctgg agagcaactg
     4801 cataaggcta tgaagagata cgccctggtt cctggaacaa ttgcttttac agatgcacat
     4861 atcgaggtgg acatcactta cgctgagtac ttcgaaatgt ccgttcggtt ggcagaagct
     4921 atgaaacgat atgggctgaa tacaaatcac agaatcgtcg tatgcagtga aaactctctt
     4981 caattcttta tgccggtgtt gggcgcgtta tttatcggag ttgcagttgc gcccgcgaac
     5041 gacatttata atgaacgtga attgctcaac agtatgggca tttcgcagcc taccgtggtg
     5101 ttcgtttcca aaaaggggtt gcaaaaaatt ttgaacgtgc aaaaaaagct cccaatcatc
     5161 caaaaaatta ttatcatgga ttctaaaacg gattaccagg gatttcagtc gatgtacacg
     5221 ttcgtcacat ctcatctacc tcccggtttt aatgaatacg attttgtgcc agagtccttc
     5281 gatagggaca agacaattgc actgatcatg aactcctctg gatctactgg tctgcctaaa
     5341 ggtgtcgctc tgcctcatag aactgcctgc gtgagattct cgcatgccag agatcctatt
     5401 tttggcaatc aaatcattcc ggatactgcg attttaagtg ttgttccatt ccatcacggt
     5461 tttggaatgt ttactacact cggatatttg atatgtggat ttcgagtcgt cttaatgtat
     5521 agatttgaag aagaactgtt tctgaggagc cttcaggatt acaagattca aagtgcgctg
     5581 ctggtgccaa ccctattctc cttcttcgcc aaaagcactc tgattgacaa atacgattta
     5641 tctaatttac acgaaattgc ttctggtggc gctcccctct ctaaggaagt cggggaagcg
     5701 gttgccaaga ggttccatct gccaggtatc aggcaaggat atgggctcac tgagactaca
     5761 tcagctattc tgattacacc cgagggggat gataaaccgg gcgcggtcgg taaagttgtt
     5821 ccattttttg aagcgaaggt tgtggatctg gataccggga aaacgctggg cgttaatcaa
     5881 agaggcgaac tgtgtgtgag aggtcctatg attatgtccg gttatgtaaa caatccggaa
     5941 gcgaccaacg ccttgattga caaggatgga tggctacatt ctggagacat agcttactgg
     6001 gacgaggacg aacacttctt catcgttgac cgcctgaagt ctctgattaa gtacaaaggc
     6061 tatcaggtgg ctcccgctga attggaatcc atcttgctcc aacaccccaa catcttcgac
     6121 gcaggtgtcg caggtctgcc cgacgatgac gccggtgaac ttcccgccgc cgttgttgtt
     6181 ttggagcacg gaaagacgat gacggaaaaa gagatcgtgg attacgtcgc cagtcaagta
     6241 acaaccgcga aaaagttgcg cggaggagtt gtgtttgtgg acgaagtacc gaaaggtctt
     6301 accggaaaac tcgacgcaag aaaaatcaga gagatcctca taaaggccaa gaagggcgga
     6361 aagatcgccg tgggttcgga ttataaggac catgacggag actataagga ccatgacctc
     6421 gacgctgcag cagcggatta taaggacgat gacgataagt gagcttgtcc tgctttaatg
     6481 agatatgcga gaagcctatg atcgcatgat atttgctttc aattctgttg tgcacgttgt
     6541 aaaaaacctg agcatgtgta gctcagatcc ttaccgccgg tttcggttca ttctaatgaa
     6601 tatatcaccc gttactatcg tatttttatg aataatattc tccgttcaat ttactgattg
     6661 taccctacta cttatatgta caatattaaa atgaaaacaa tatattgtgc tgaataggtt
     6721 tatagcgaca tctatgatag agcgccacaa taacaaacaa ttgcgtttta ttattacaaa
     6781 tccaatttta aaaaaagcgg cagaaccggt caaacctaaa agactgatta cataaatctt
     6841 attcaaattt caaaagtgcc ccaggggcta gtatctacga cacaccgagc ggcgaactaa
     6901 taacgctcac tgaagggaac tccggttccc cgccggcgcg catgggtgag attccttgaa
     6961 gttgagtatt ggccgtccgc tctaccgaaa gttacgggca ccattcaacc cggtccagca
     7021 cggcggccgg gtaaccgact tgctgccccg agaattatgc agcatttttt tggtgtatgt
     7081 gggccccaaa tgaagtgcag gtcaaacctt gacagtgacg acaaatcgtt gggcgggtcc
     7141 agggcgaatt ttgcgacaac atgtcgaggc tcagcaggac cgct
//
